Addgene plasmid #148638: pT7-V5-SBP-C1-HsRoquin1_501-1133_AE
Purpose: Mammalian Expression of HsRoquin1_501-1133
Depositing lab: Elisa Izaurralde. Depositing organization: Max Planck Institute for Developmental Biology. Publication: A CAF40-binding motif facilitates recruitment of the CCR4-NOT complex to mRNAs targeted by Drosophila Roquin. Sgromo A, Raisch T, Bawankar P, Bhandari D, Chen Y, Kuzuoglu-Ozturk D, Weichenrieder O, Izaurralde E. Nat Commun. 2017 Feb 6;8:14307. doi: 10.1038/ncomms14307. PubMed 28165457.
Backbone
  Vector backbone: Unknown
  Vector type: Mammalian Expression
Growth in bacteria
  Bacterial resistance: Kanamycin, 50 μg/mL
  Growth temperature: 37°C
  Growth strain: DH5alpha
  Copy number: High Copy
Gene/Insert
  Gene/Insert name: HsRoquin1_501-1133
  Species: H. sapiens (human)
  Entrez Gene: RC3H1 (a.k.a. FHL6, IMDSHY, RNF198, ROQUIN)
  Cloning method: Unknown
Terms and licenses: Academic/Nonprofit Terms; Industry Terms: Not Available to Industry
Depositor comments: ORF extracted from NCBI: NM_172071.2 Plasmids from this collection were made available to the research community and donated after the lab closed. Please note that the sequence provided by the depositing laboratory may be theoretical/predicted or based on Sanger sequencing results. There may be discrepancies between sequencing results obtained by Addgene and the depositor sequence. If an Addgene verified sequence is not available, please contact before placing your order to request that our lab fully sequence the plasmid.
How to cite: pT7-V5-SBP-C1-HsRoquin1_501-1133_AE was a gift from Elisa Izaurralde (Addgene plasmid # 148638 ; http://n2t.net/addgene:148638 ; RRID:Addgene_148638)
