[The description below was written by a language model from this plasmid's Addgene catalogue record and pLannotate feature annotations shown in this document.]
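Description:
pT7-V5-SBP-C1-HsRoquin1_501-1133_AE is a 6,129 nt mammalian expression plasmid that produces a C-terminal fragment (residues 501–1133) of human Roquin1, the product of RC3H1, fused at its N-terminus to a V5 epitope tag followed by a streptavidin-binding peptide (SBP). The catalogue lists the backbone as unknown. The annotated layout (CMV enhancer/promoter, residual multiple cloning site after the insert, SV40 poly(A) signal, f1 ori, and a dual-promoter NeoR/KanR cassette) resembles a common C1-type CMV expression vector, in keeping with the "C1" in the name. Transcription in mammalian cells is driven by the CMV immediate early enhancer and promoter and terminated by the SV40 polyadenylation signal. A T7 promoter sits between the CMV promoter and the tags, which would also permit transcription by T7 RNA polymerase.

The plasmid replicates in E. coli from a high-copy ColE1/pUC-type origin and is selected with kanamycin. The Tn5 aminoglycoside phosphotransferase gene is preceded by both a bacterial (bla) promoter and the SV40 early promoter and followed by the HSV TK poly(A) signal, so the same marker can confer G418 resistance in mammalian cells. The f1 origin allows single-stranded DNA production. Several short annotated fragments (HIV-1 LTR, SV40 large T antigen, ble, bGH poly(A)) look like incidental sequence matches within the backbone rather than functional elements.

Roquin1 is a post-transcriptional repressor of mRNAs carrying stem-loop decay elements. The associated study concerns recruitment of the CCR4-NOT deadenylase complex by Roquin proteins. The V5 tag suits immunodetection and the SBP tag suits streptavidin pulldown, so the construct fits interaction assays in cultured human cells, though the record states only mammalian expression as its purpose. The depositor sequence may be theoretical rather than fully verified.
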