Features (pLannotate 1.2.2; 18 found; start..end, strand, type, name):
     61..364     +  enhancer       CMV enhancer: human cytomegalovirus immediate early enhancer
    365..568     +  promoter       CMV promoter: human cytomegalovirus (CMV) immediate early promoter
    564..597     +  LTR            5' LTR (truncated) (fragment): truncated 5' long terminal repeat (LTR) from HIV-1
    613..631     +  promoter       T7 promoter: promoter for bacteriophage T7 RNA polymerase
    668..709     +  CDS            V5 tag: epitope tag from simian virus 5
    731..844     +  CDS            SBP: streptavidin-binding peptide selected from a peptide library; binds streptavidin with nanomolar affinity (Keefe et al., 2001)
    836..2773    +  CDS            RC3H1 (fragment): RC3H1_HUMAN - Also known as KIAA2025, RNF198. Experimental evidence at protein level: Swiss-Prot protein existence level 1. Post-transcriptional repressor of mRNAs containing a conserved stem loop motif, called constitutive decay element (CDE), which is often located in the 3'-UTR, as in HMGXB3, ICOS, IER3, NFKBID, NFKBIZ, PPP1R10, TNF, TNFRSF4 and in many more mRNAs (PubMed:25026078). Cleaves translationally inactive mRNAs harboring a stem-loop (SL), often located in their 3'-UTRs, during the early phase of inflammation in a helicase UPF1-independent manner (By similarity). Binds to CDE and p
   2776..2798    +  misc_feature   MCS (fragment): multiple cloning site
   2810..2894    +  CDS            large T antigen (fragment): large T antigen from SV40 (simian virus 40)
   2917..3038    +  polyA_signal   SV40 poly(A) signal: SV40 polyadenylation signal
   3072..3500    -  rep_origin     f1 ori (sequence partly withheld): f1 bacteriophage origin of replication; arrow indicates direction of (+) strand synthesis
   3527..3631    +  promoter       AmpR promoter: bla
   3633..3990    +  promoter       SV40 promoter: SV40 enhancer and early promoter
   4025..4819    +  CDS            NeoR/KanR: aminoglycoside phosphotransferase from Tn5; aph(3')-II (or nptII); confers resistance to neomycin, kanamycin, and G418 (Geneticin®)
   4840..4992    +  CDS            ble (fragment): BLE_KLEPN - Experimental evidence at protein level: Swiss-Prot protein existence level 1. Binding protein with a strong affinity to the bleomycin family of antibiotics. Binds to CL990; an antimitotic-antibiotic compound. From Klebsiella pneumoniae.
   5051..5098    +  polyA_signal   HSV TK poly(A) signal: herpes simplex virus thymidine kinase polyadenylation signal (Cole and Stacy, 1985)
   5189..5205    -  polyA_signal   bGH poly(A) signal (fragment): bovine growth hormone polyadenylation signal
   5427..6015    +  rep_origin     ori: high-copy-number ColE1/pMB1/pBR322/pUC origin of replication
>Addgene plasmid #148638 | pT7-V5-SBP-C1-HsRoquin1_501-1133_AE | depositor full sequence | sequence record 291086 | Full Sequence
TAGTTATTAATAGTAATCAATTACGGGGTCATTAGTTCATAGCCCATATATGGAGTTCCGCGTTACATAA
CTTACGGTAAATGGCCCGCCTGGCTGACCGCCCAACGACCCCCGCCCATTGACGTCAATAATGACGTATG
TTCCCATAGTAACGCCAATAGGGACTTTCCATTGACGTCAATGGGTGGAGTATTTACGGTAAACTGCCCA
CTTGGCAGTACATCAAGTGTATCATATGCCAAGTACGCCCCCTATTGACGTCAATGACGGTAAATGGCCC
GCCTGGCATTATGCCCAGTACATGACCTTATGGGACTTTCCTACTTGGCAGTACATCTACGTATTAGTCA
TCGCTATTACCATGGTGATGCGGTTTTGGCAGTACATCAATGGGCGTGGATAGCGGTTTGACTCACGGGG
ATTTCCAAGTCTCCACCCCATTGACGTCAATGGGAGTTTGTTTTGGCACCAAAATCAACGGGACTTTCCA
AAATGTCGTAACAACTCCGCCCCATTGACGCAAATGGGCGGTAGGCGTGTACGGTGGGAGGTCTATATAA
GCAGAGCTCTCTGGCTAACTAGAGAACCCACTGCTTACTGGCTTATCGAAATTAATACGACTCACTATAG
GGAGACCCAAGCTCTAGCGCTACCGGTCGCCACCATGGGTAAGCCTATCCCTAACCCTCTCCTCGGTCTC
GATTCTACGCCCGGAAGCGGTAGCGGTACGATGGACGAGAAGACCACCGGCTGGGGGGGCGGCCACGTGG
TGGAGGGCCTGGCCGGCGAGCTGGAGCAGCTGCGGGCCAGGCTGGAGCACCACCCTCAGGGCCAGCGGGA
GCCCAGATCTCGAGCTCAAGCTTCGAATTCAATGGGGAATACAGTAACACAGCTTATTCCGCGAGGGACA
GACCCCAGCTATGATTCTAGTCTGAAACCAGGAAAAATAGATCATCTGAGCAGTAGTGCTCCTGGATCCC
CTCCTGACCTGCTAGAATCTGTTCCTAAGAGTATTTCTGCCTTACCTGTGAATCCACATTCTATACCTCC
AAGGGGGCCAGCAGATCTGCCTCCAATGCCTGTTACCAAACCACTTCAGATGGTACCTCGAGGTTCTCAG
TTATATCCAGCACAACAGACGGATGTTTATTATCAGGATCCTCGAGGAGCAGCTCCGCCATTTGAACCAG
CACCTTATCAGCAGGGTATGTATTATACTCCACCACCACAATGTGTGTCCCGCTTTGTCCGACCTCCACC
ATCTGCTCCTGAACCTGCTCCTCCCTACTTGGATCATTATCCACCCTACCTCCAAGAACGTGTTGTAAAC
TCTCAGTATGGCACACAGCCACAGCAGTACCCACCTATATACCCATCTCACTATGATGGCCGTCGAGTGT
ACCCTGCTCCGTCTTACACAAGAGAAGAGATATTCCGAGAAAGCCCTATACCCATTGAGATTCCACCTGC
AGCAGTACCATCGTATGTACCAGAATCCAGAGAAAGATACCAACAGATCGAGAGTTACTATCCAGTGGCT
CCTCATCCAACTCAGATCAGACCTTCGTACCTCAGAGAACCTCCTTATAGCCGGCTTCCTCCTCCTCCCC
AGCCTCATCCTAGTCTAGATGAACTACATCGCCGACGAAAGGAAATAATGGCCCAGCTAGAGGAAAGAAA
GGTTATCTCTCCACCTCCTTTTGCACCTTCACCAACCTTGCCTCCTACCTTTCATCCGGAAGAATTTTTG
GATGAAGACTTGAAGGTAGCTGGGAAATACAAAGGAAATGATTATAGCCAATACTCTCCCTGGTCATGTG
ACACCATCGGCTCCTACATTGGAACCAAAGATGCAAAACCCAAAGATGTTGTGGCAGCAGGGAGTGTGGA
AATGATGAATGTGGAGAGTAAAGGAATGAGGGACCAGCGATTAGATCTTCAGAGAAGAGCAGCAGAAACC
AGTGATGATGACCTCATCCCATTTGGAGACCGACCAACAGTGTCTCGGTTTGGTGCCATCTCACGAACTT
CCAAAACTATATATCAGGGTGCTGGTCCAATGCAGGCTATGGCACCTCAGGGAGCTCCTACAAAATCTAT
TAACATTTCAGATTATAGTCCATATGGAACCCACGGTGGCTGGGGAGCTTCTCCATATTCACCTCATCAA
AACATACCTTCTCAGGGACACTTCAGTGAGAGGGAGAGAATATCTATGTCAGAAGTGGCCAGTCATGGAA
AACCCCTTCCATCTGCTGAGAGAGAACAGCTACGACTAGAATTGCAGCAATTGAACCATCAGATTAGCCA
GCAGACCCAGCTACGTGGACTAGAGGCTGTTAGTAACAGGCTGGTGTTGCAGAGGGAGGCAAACACCCTG
GCAGGCCAGTCACAGCCCCCACCACCGCCACCTCCAAAATGGCCTGGGATGATCTCAAGTGAGCAGTTGA
GCTTGGAACTGCACCAGGTGGAAAGGGAAATCGGGAAGAGAACACGGGAACTGAGTATGGAAAACCAGTG
TTCTCTGGACATGAAAAGCAAACTGAATACAAGTAAACAAGCAGAAAATGGACAACCAGAACCACAAAAC
AAGGTTCCGGCTGAGGACCTTACATTGACATTCAGTGATGTACCAAATGGATCAGCCTTGACACAAGAGA
ATATCAGCCTCCTATCAAACAAGACCAGCTCTCTGAACCTGTCAGAGGACCCTGAGGGAGGAGGGGATAA
TAATGACTCCCAGAGATCAGGAGTTACTCCCAGTTCTGCTCCTTAACCGCGGGCCCGGGATCCACCGGAT
CTAGATAACTGATCATAATCAGCCATACCACATTTGTAGAGGTTTTACTTGCTTTAAAAAACCTCCCACA
CCTCCCCCTGAACCTGAAACATAAAATGAATGCAATTGTTGTTGTTAACTTGTTTATTGCAGCTTATAAT
GGTTACAAATAAAGCAATAGCATCACAAATTTCACAAATAAAGCATTTTTTTCACTGCATTCTAGTTGTG
GTTTGTCCAAACTCATCAATGTATCTTAACGCGTAAATTGTAAGCGTTAATATTTTGTTAAAATTCGCGT
TAAATTTTTGTTAAATCAGCTCATTTTTTAACCAATAGGCCGAAATCGGCAAAATCCCTTATAAATCAAA
AGAATAGACCGAGATAGGGT
[37 nt withheld, positions 3171-3207]
AAAGAACGTGGACTCCAACGTCAAAGG
[49 nt withheld, positions 3235-3283]
T
[91 nt withheld, positions 3285-3375]
G
[124 nt withheld, positions 3377-3500]
CAGGTGGCACTTTTCGGGGAAATGTGCGCGGAACCCCTATTTGTTTATTTTTCTAAATACATTCAAATAT
GTATCCGCTCATGAGACAATAACCCTGATAAATGCTTCAATAATATTGAAAAAGGAAGAGTCCTGAGGCG
GAAAGAACCAGCTGTGGAATGTGTGTCAGTTAGGGTGTGGAAAGTCCCCAGGCTCCCCAGCAGGCAGAAG
TATGCAAAGCATGCATCTCAATTAGTCAGCAACCAGGTGTGGAAAGTCCCCAGGCTCCCCAGCAGGCAGA
AGTATGCAAAGCATGCATCTCAATTAGTCAGCAACCATAGTCCCGCCCCTAACTCCGCCCATCCCGCCCC
TAACTCCGCCCAGTTCCGCCCATTCTCCGCCCCATGGCTGACTAATTTTTTTTATTTATGCAGAGGCCGA
GGCCGCCTCGGCCTCTGAGCTATTCCAGAAGTAGTGAGGAGGCTTTTTTGGAGGCCTAGGCTTTTGCAAA
GATCGATCAAGAGACAGGATGAGGATCGTTTCGCATGATTGAACAAGATGGATTGCACGCAGGTTCTCCG
GCCGCTTGGGTGGAGAGGCTATTCGGCTATGACTGGGCACAACAGACAATCGGCTGCTCTGATGCCGCCG
TGTTCCGGCTGTCAGCGCAGGGGCGCCCGGTTCTTTTTGTCAAGACCGACCTGTCCGGTGCCCTGAATGA
ACTGCAAGACGAGGCAGCGCGGCTATCGTGGCTGGCCACGACGGGCGTTCCTTGCGCAGCTGTGCTCGAC
GTTGTCACTGAAGCGGGAAGGGACTGGCTGCTATTGGGCGAAGTGCCGGGGCAGGATCTCCTGTCATCTC
ACCTTGCTCCTGCCGAGAAAGTATCCATCATGGCTGATGCAATGCGGCGGCTGCATACGCTTGATCCGGC
TACCTGCCCATTCGACCACCAAGCGAAACATCGCATCGAGCGAGCACGTACTCGGATGGAAGCCGGTCTT
GTCGATCAGGATGATCTGGACGAAGAGCATCAGGGGCTCGCGCCAGCCGAACTGTTCGCCAGGCTCAAGG
CGAGCATGCCCGACGGCGAGGATCTCGTCGTGACCCATGGCGATGCCTGCTTGCCGAATATCATGGTGGA
AAATGGCCGCTTTTCTGGATTCATCGACTGTGGCCGGCTGGGTGTGGCGGACCGCTATCAGGACATAGCG
TTGGCTACCCGTGATATTGCTGAAGAGCTTGGCGGCGAATGGGCTGACCGCTTCCTCGTGCTTTACGGTA
TCGCCGCTCCCGATTCGCAGCGCATCGCCTTCTATCGCCTTCTTGACGAGTTCTTCTGAGCGGGACTCTG
GGGTTCGAAATGACCGACCAAGCGACGCCCAACCTGCCATCACGAGATTTCGATTCCACCGCCGCCTTCT
ATGAAAGGTTGGGCTTCGGAATCGTTTTCCGGGACGCCGGCTGGATGATCCTCCAGCGCGGGGATCTCAT
GCTGGAGTTCTTCGCCCACCCTAGGGGGAGGCTAACTGAAACACGGAAGGAGACAATACCGGAAGGAACC
CGCGCTATGACGGCAATAAAAAGACAGAATAAAACGCACGGTGTTGGGTCGTTTGTTCATAAACGCGGGG
TTCGGTCCCAGGGCTGGCACTCTGTCGATACCCCACCGAGACCCCATTGGGGCCAATACGCCCGCGTTTC
TTCCTTTTCCCCACCCCACCCCCCAAGTTCGGGTGAAGGCCCAGGGCTCGCAGCCAACGTCGGGGCGGCA
GGCCCTGCCATAGCCTCAGGTTACTCATATATACTTTAGATTGATTTAAAACTTCATTTTTAATTTAAAA
GGATCTAGGTGAAGATCCTTTTTGATAATCTCATGACCAAAATCCCTTAACGTGAGTTTTCGTTCCACTG
AGCGTCAGACCCCGTAGAAAAGATCAAAGGATCTTCTTGAGATCCTTTTTTTCTGCGCGTAATCTGCTGC
TTGCAAACAAAAAAACCACCGCTACCAGCGGTGGTTTGTTTGCCGGATCAAGAGCTACCAACTCTTTTTC
CGAAGGTAACTGGCTTCAGCAGAGCGCAGATACCAAATACTGTCCTTCTAGTGTAGCCGTAGTTAGGCCA
CCACTTCAAGAACTCTGTAGCACCGCCTACATACCTCGCTCTGCTAATCCTGTTACCAGTGGCTGCTGCC
AGTGGCGATAAGTCGTGTCTTACCGGGTTGGACTCAAGACGATAGTTACCGGATAAGGCGCAGCGGTCGG
GCTGAACGGGGGGTTCGTGCACACAGCCCAGCTTGGAGCGAACGACCTACACCGAACTGAGATACCTACA
GCGTGAGCTATGAGAAAGCGCCACGCTTCCCGAAGGGAGAAAGGCGGACAGGTATCCGGTAAGCGGCAGG
GTCGGAACAGGAGAGCGCACGAGGGAGCTTCCAGGGGGAAACGCCTGGTATCTTTATAGTCCTGTCGGGT
TTCGCCACCTCTGACTTGAGCGTCGATTTTTGTGATGCTCGTCAGGGGGGCGGAGCCTATGGAAAAACGC
CAGCAACGCGGCCTTTTTACGGTTCCTGGCCTTTTGCTGGCCTTTTGCTCACATGTTCTTTCCTGCGTTA
TCCCCTGATTCTGTGGATAACCGTATTACCGCCATGCAT
